>Addgene plasmid #136125 | L1_HyR-Ck1 | addgene full sequence | sequence record 275251 | Addgene NGS Result
AGGTCGTTCGCTCCAAGCTGGGCTGTGTGCACGAACCCCCCGTTCAGCCCGACCGCTGCGCCTTATCCGG
TAACTATCGTCTTGAGTCCAACCCGGTAAGACACGACTTATCGCCACTGGCAGCAGCCACTGGTAACAGG
ATTAGCAGAGCGAGGTATGTAGGCGGTGCTACAGAGTTCTTGAAGTGGTGGCCTAACTACGGCTACACTA
GAAGGACAGTATTTGGTATCTGCGCTCTGCTGAAGCCAGTTACCTTCGGAAAAAGAGTTGGTAGCTCTTG
ATCCGGCAAACAAACCACCGCTGGTAGCGGTGGTTTTTTTGTTTGCAAGCAGCAGATTACGCGCAGAAAA
AAAGGATCTCAAGAAGATCCTTTGATCTTTTCTACGGGGTCTGACGCTCAGTGGAACGAAAACTCACGTT
AAGGGATTTTGGTCATGCATTCTAGGTGATTAGAAAAACTCATCGAGCATCAAATGAAACTGCAATTTAT
TCATATCAGGATTATCAATACCATATTTTTGAAAAAGCCGTTTCTGTAATGAAGGAGAAAACTCACCGAG
GCAGTTCCATAGGATGGCAAGATCCTGGTATCGGTCTGCGATTCCGACTCGTCCAACATCAATACAACCT
ATTAATTTCCCCTCGTCAAAAATAAGGTTATCAAGTGAGAAATCACCATGAGTGACGACTGAATCCGGTG
AGAATGGCAAAAGTTTATGCATTTCTTTCCAGACTTGTTCAACAGGCCAGCCATTACGCTCGTCATCAAA
ATCACTCGCATCAACCAAACCGTTATTCATTCGTGATTGCGCCTGAGCGAGTCGAAATACGCGATCGCTG
TTAAAAGGACAATTACAAACAGGAATCGAATGCAACCGGCGCAGGAACACTGCCAGCGCATCAACAATAT
TTTCACCTGAATCAGGATATTCTTCTAATACCTGGAATGCTGTTTTCCCTGGGATCGCAGTGGTGAGTAA
CCATGCATCATCAGGAGTACGGATAAAATGCTTGATGGTCGGAAGAGGCATAAATTCCGTCAGCCAGTTT
AGTCTGACCATCTCATCTGTAACATCATTGGCAACGCTACCTTTGCCATGTTTCAGAAACAACTCTGGCG
CATCGGGCTTCCCATACAATCGGTAGATTGTCGCACCTGATTGCCCGACATTATCGCGAGCCCATTTATA
CCCATATAAATCAGCATCCATGTTGGAATTTAATCGCGGCCTTGAGCAAGACGTTTCCCGTTGAATATGG
CTCATAACAGAACTTATTATTTCCTTCCTCTTTTCTACAGTATTTAAAGATACCCCAAGAAGCTAATTAT
AACAAGACGAACTCCAATTCACTGTTCCTTGCATTCTAAAACCTTAAATACCAGAAAACAGCTTTTTCAA
AGTTGTTTTCAAAGTTGGCGTATAACATAGTATCGACGGAGCCGATTTTGAAACCGCGGTGATCACAGGC
AGCAACGCTCTGTCATCGTTACAATCAACATGCTACCCTCCGCGAGATCATCCGTGTTTCAAACCCGGCA
GCTTAGTTGCCGTTCTTCCGAATAGCATCGGTAACATGAGCAAAGTCTGCCGCCTTACAACGGCTCTCCC
GCTGACGCCGTCCCGGACTGATGGGCTGCCTGTATCGAGTGGTGATTTTGTGCCGAGCTGCCGGTCGGGG
AGCTGTTGGCTGGCTGGTGGCAGGATATATTGTGGTGTAAACATAACGAATTGCTCTTCAATGAGGAGAG
ATTAGCCTTTTCAATTTCAGAAAGAATGCTAACCCACAGATGGTTAGAGAGGCTTACGCAGCAAGTCTCA
TCAAGACGATCTACCCGAGCAATAATCTACAGGAAATCAAATACCTTCCCAAGAAGGTTAAAGATGCAGT
CAAAAGATTCAGGACTAACTGCATCAAGAACACAGAGAAAGATATATTTCTCAAGATCAGAAGTACTATT
CCAGTATGGACGATTCAAGGCTTGCTTCACAAACCAAGGCAAGTAATAGAGATTGGAGTCTCTAAAAAGG
TAGTTCCCACTGAATCAAAGGCCATGGAGTCAAAGATTCAAATAGAGGACCTAACAGAACTCGCCGTAAA
GACTGGCGAACAGTTCATACAGAGTCTCTTACGACTCAATGACAAGAAGAAAATCTTCGTCAACATGGTG
GAGCACGACACACTTGTCTACTCCAAAAATATCAAAGATACAGTCTCAGTAGACCAAAGGGCAATTGAGA
CTTTTCAACAAAGGGTAATATCCGGAAACCTCCTCGGATTCCATTGCCCAGCTATCTGTCACTTTATTGT
GAAGATAGTGGAAAAGGAAGGTGGCTCCTACAAATGCCATCATTGCGATAAAGGAAAGGCCATCGTTGAA
GATGCCTCTGCCGACAGTGGTCCCAAAGATGGACCCCCACCCACGAGGAGCATCGTGGAAAAAGAAAACG
TTCCAACCACGTCTACAAAGCAAGTGGATTGATGTGATATCTCCACTGACGTAAGGGATGACGCACAATC
CCACTATCCTTCGCAAGACCCTTCCTCTATATAAGGAAGTTCATTTCATTTGGAGAGAACACGGGGGACT
CTAGAGGATCCAACATCACCAATGAAAAAGCCTGAACTCACCGCGACGTCTGTCGAGAAGTTTCTGATCG
AAAAGTTCGACAGCGTCTCCGACCTGATGCAGCTCTCGGAGGGCGAAGAATCTCGTGCTTTCAGCTTCGA
TGTAGGAGGGCGTGGATATGTCCTGCGGGTAAATAGCTGCGCCGATGGTTTCTACAAAGATCGTTATGTT
TATCGGCACTTTGCATCGGCCGCGCTCCCGATTCCGGAAGTGCTTGACATTGGGGAGTTTAGCGAGAGCC
TGACCTATTGCATCTCCCGCCGTTCACAGGGTGTCACGTTGCAAGACCTGCCTGAAACCGAACTGCCCGC
TGTTCTACAACCGGTCGCGGAGGCTATGGATGCGATCGCTGCGGCCGATCTTAGCCAGACGAGCGGGTTC
GGCCCATTCGGACCGCAAGGAATCGGTCAATACACTACATGGCGTGATTTCATATGCGCGATTGCTGATC
CCCATGTGTATCACTGGCAAACTGTGATGGACGACACCGTCAGTGCGTCCGTCGCGCAGGCTCTCGATGA
GCTGATGCTTTGGGCCGAGGACTGCCCCGAAGTCCGGCACCTCGTGCACGCGGATTTCGGCTCCAACAAT
GTCCTGACGGACAATGGCCGCATAACAGCGGTCATTGACTGGAGCGAGGCGATGTTCGGGGATTCCCAAT
ACGAGGTCGCCAACATCTTCTTCTGGAGGCCGTGGTTGGCTTGTATGGAGCAGCAGACGCGCTACTTCGA
GCGGAGGCATCCGGAGCTTGCAGGATCGCCACGACTCCGGGCGTATATGCTCCGCATTGGTCTTGACCAA
CTCTATCAGAGCTTGGTTGACGGCAATTTCGATGATGCAGCTTGGGCGCAGGGTCGATGCGACGCAATCG
TCCGATCCGGAGCCGGGACTGTCGGGCGTACACAAATCGCCCGCAGAAGCGCGGCCGTCTGGACCGATGG
CTGTGTAGAAGTACTCGCCGATAGTGGAAACCGACGCCCCAGCACTCGTCCGAGGGCAAAGAAATAGGCT
TCTCTAGCTAGAGTCGATCGACAAGCTCGAGTTTCTCCATAATAATGTGTGAGTAGTTCCCAGATAAGGG
AATTAGGGTTCCTATAGGGTTTCGCTCATGTGTTGAGCATATAAGAAACCCTTAGTATGTATTTGTATTT
GTAAAATACTTCTATCAATAAAATTTCTAATTCCTAAAACCAAAATCCAGTACTAAAATCCAGATCGCTA
GCATGAAGAGCAATTCTGACAGGATATATTGGCGGGTAAACCTAAGAGAAAAGAGCGTTTATTAGAATAA
TCGGATATTTAAAAGGGCGTGAAAAGGTTTATCCGTTCGTCCATTTGTATGTGCATGCCAACCACAGGGT
TCCCCTCGGGATCAAAGTACTTTGATCCAACCCCTCCGCTGCTATAGTGCAGTCGGCTTCTGACGTTCAG
TGCAGCCGTCATCTGAAAACGACATGTCGCACAAGTCCTAAGTTACGCGACAGGCTGCCGCCCTGCCCTT
TTCCTGGCGTTTTCTTGTCGCGTGTTTTAGTCGCATAAAGTAGAATACTTGCGACTAGAACCGGAGACAT
TACGCCATGAACAAGAGCGCCGCCGCTGGCCTGCTGGGCTATGCCCGCGTCAGCACCGACGACCAGGACT
TGACCAACCAACGGGCCGAACTGCACGCGGCCGGCTGCACCAAGCTGTTTTCCGAGAAGATCACCGGCAC
CAGGCGCGACCGCCCGGAGCTGGCCAGGATGCTTGACCACCTACGCCCTGGCGACGTTGTGACAGTGACC
AGGCTAGACCGCCTGGCCCGCAGCACCCGCGACCTACTGGACATTGCCGAGCGCATCCAGGAGGCCGGCG
CGGGCCTGCGTAGCCTGGCAGAGCCGTGGGCCGACACCACCACGCCGGCCGGCCGCATGGTGTTGACCGT
GTTCGCCGGCATTGCCGAGTTCGAGCGTTCCCTAATCATCGACCGCACCCGGAGCGGGCGCGAGGCCGCC
AAGGCCCGAGGCGTGAAGTTTGGCCCCCGCCCTACCCTCACCCCGGCACAGATCGCGCACGCCCGCGAGC
TGATCGACCAGGAAGGCCGCACCGTGAAAGAGGCGGCTGCACTGCTTGGCGTGCATCGCTCGACCCTGTA
CCGCGCACTTGAGCGCAGCGAGGAAGTGACGCCCACCGAGGCCAGGCGGCGCGGTGCCTTCCGTGAGGAC
GCATTGACCGAGGCCGACGCCCTGGCGGCCGCCGAGAATGAACGCCAAGAGGAACAAGCATGAAACCGCA
CCAGGACGGCCAGGACGAACCGTTTTTCATTACCGAAGAGATCGAGGCGGAGATGATCGCGGCCGGGTAC
GTGTTCGAGCCGCCCGCGCACCTCTCAACCGTGCGGCTGCATGAAATCCTGGCCGGTTTGTCTGATGCCA
AGCTGGCGGCCTGGCCGGCCAGCTTGGCCGCTGAAGAAACCGAGCGCCGCCGTCTAAAAAGGTGATGTGT
ATTTGAGTAAAACAGCTTGCGTCATGCGGTCGCTGCGTATATGATGCGATGAGTAAATAAACAAATACGC
AAGGGGAACGCATGAAGGTTATCGCTGTACTTAACCAGAAAGGCGGGTCAGGCAAGACGACCATCGCAAC
CCATCTAGCCCGCGCCCTGCAACTCGCCGGGGCCGATGTTCTGTTAGTCGATTCCGATCCCCAGGGCAGT
GCCCGCGATTGGGCGGCCGTGCGGGAAGATCAACCGCTAACCGTTGTCGGCATCGACCGCCCGACGATTG
ACCGCGACGTGAAGGCCATCGGCCGGCGCGACTTCGTAGTGATCGACGGAGCGCCCCAGGCGGCGGACTT
GGCTGTGTCCGCGATCAAGGCAGCCGACTTCGTGCTGATTCCGGTGCAGCCAAGCCCTTACGACATATGG
GCCACCGCCGACCTGGTGGAGCTGGTTAAGCAGCGCATTGAGGTCACGGATGGAAGGCTACAAGCGGCCT
TTGTCGTGTCGCGGGCGATCAAAGGCACGCGCATCGGCGGTGAGGTTGCCGAGGCGCTGGCCGGGTACGA
GCTGCCCATTCTTGAGTCCCGTATCACGCAGCGCGTGAGCTACCCAGGCACTGCCGCCGCCGGCACAACC
GTTCTTGAATCAGAACCCGAGGGCGACGCTGCCCGCGAGGTCCAGGCGCTGGCCGCTGAAATTAAATCAA
AACTCATTTGAGTTAATGAGGTAAAGAGAAAATGAGCAAAAGCACAAACACGCTAAGTGCCGGCCGTCCG
AGCGCACGCAGCAGCAAGGCTGCAACGTTGGCCAGCCTGGCAGACACGCCAGCCATGAAGCGGGTCAACT
TTCAGTTGCCGGCGGAGGATCACACCAAGCTGAAGATGTACGCGGTACGCCAAGGCAAGACCATTACCGA
GCTGCTATCTGAATACATCGCGCAGCTACCAGAGTAAATGAGCAAATGAATAAATGAGTAGATGAATTTT
AGCGGCTAAAGGAGGCGGCATGGAAAATCAAGAACAACCAGGCACCGACGCCGTGGAATGCCCCATGTGT
GGAGGAACGGGCGGTTGGCCAGGCGTAAGCGGCTGGGTTGCCTGCCGGCCCTGCAATGGCACTGGAACCC
CCAAGCCCGAGGAATCGGCGTGAGCGGTCGCAAACCATCCGGCCCGGTACAAATCGGCGCGGCGCTGGGT
GATGACCTGGTGGAGAAGTTGAAGGCCGCGCAGGCCGCCCAGCGGCAACGCATCGAGGCAGAAGCACGCC
CCGGTGAATCGTGGCAAGCGGCCGCTGATCGAATCCGCAAAGAATCCCGGCAACCGCCGGCAGCCGGTGC
GCCGTCGATTAGGAAGCCGCCCAAGGGCGACGAGCAACCAGATTTTTTCGTTCCGATGCTCTATGACGTG
GGCACCCGCGATAGTCGCAGCATCATGGACGTGGCCGTTTTCCGTCTGTCGAAGCGTGACCGACGAGCTG
GCGAGGTGATCCGCTACGAGCTTCCAGACGGGCACGTAGAGGTTTCCGCAGGGCCGGCCGGCATGGCCAG
TGTGTGGGATTACGACCTGGTACTGATGGCGGTTTCCCATCTAACCGAATCCATGAACCGATACCGGGAA
GGGAAGGGAGACAAGCCCGGCCGCGTGTTCCGTCCACACGTTGCGGACGTACTCAAGTTCTGCCGGCGAG
CCGATGGCGGAAAGCAGAAAGACGACCTGGTAGAAACCTGCATTCGGTTAAACACCACGCACGTTGCCAT
GCAGCGTACGAAGAAGGCCAAGAACGGCCGCCTGGTGACGGTATCCGAGGGTGAAGCCTTGATTAGCCGC
TACAAGATCGTAAAGAGCGAAACCGGGCGGCCGGAGTACATCGAGATCGAGCTAGCTGATTGGATGTACC
GCGAGATCACAGAAGGCAAGAACCCGGACGTGCTGACGGTTCACCCCGATTACTTTTTGATCGATCCCGG
CATCGGCCGTTTTCTCTACCGCCTGGCACGCCGCGCCGCAGGCAAGGCAGAAGCCAGATGGTTGTTCAAG
ACGATCTACGAACGCAGTGGCAGCGCCGGAGAGTTCAAGAAGTTCTGTTTCACCGTGCGCAAGCTGATCG
GGTCAAATGACCTGCCGGAGTACGATTTGAAGGAGGAGGCGGGGCAGGCTGGCCCGATCCTAGTCATGCG
CTACCGCAACCTGATCGAGGGCGAAGCATCCGCCGGTTCCTAATGTACGGAGCAGATGCTAGGGCAAATT
GCCCTAGCAGGGGAAAAAGGTCGAAAAGGACTCTTTCCTGTGGATAGCACGTACATTGGGAACCCAAAGC
CGTACATTGGGAACCGGAACCCGTACATTGGGAACCCAAAGCCGTACATTGGGAACCGGTCACACATGTA
AGTGACTGATATAAAAGAGAAAAAAGGCGATTTTTCCGCCTAAAACTCTTTAAAACTTATTAAAACTCTT
AAAACCCGCCTGGCCTGTGCATAACTGTCTGGCCAGCGCACAGCCGAAGTGCTGCAAAAAGCGCCTACCC
TTCGGTCGCTGCGCTCCCTACGCCCCGCCGCTTCGCGTCGGCCTATCGCGGCCGCTGGCCGCTCAAAAAT
GGCTGGCCTACGGCCAGGCAATCTACCAGGGCGCGGACAAGCCGCGCCGTCGCCACTCGACCGCCGGCGC
CCACATCAAGGCACCCTGCCTCGCGCGTTTCGGTGATGACGGTGAAAACCTCTGACACATGCAGCTCCCG
GTGACGGTCACAGCTTGTCTGTAAGCGGATGCCGGGAGCAGACAAGCCCGTCAGGGCGCGTCAGCGGGTG
TTGGCGGGTGTCGGGGCGCAGCCATGACCCAGTCACGTAGCGATAGCGGAGTGTATACTGGCTTAACTAT
GCGGCATCAGAGCAGATTGTACTGAGAGTGCACCATATGCGGTGTGAAATACCGCACAGATGCGTAAGGA
GAAAATACCGCATCAGGCGCTCATCCGCTTCCTCGCTCACTGACTCGCTGCGCTCGGTCGTTCGGCTGCG
GCGAGCGGTATCAGCTCACTCAAAGGCGGTAATACGGTTATCCACAGAATCAGGGGATAACGCAGGAAAG
AACATGTGAGCAAAAGGCCAGCAAAAGGCCAGGAACCGTAAAAAGGCCGCGTTGCTGGCGTTTTTCCATA
GGCTCCGCCCCCCTGACGAGCATCACAAAAATCGACGCTCAAGTCAGAGGTGGCGAAACCCGACAGGACT
ATAAAGATACCAGGCGTTTCCCCCTGGAAGCTCCCTCGTGCGCTCTCCTGTTCCGACCCTGCCGCTTACC
GGATACCTGTCCGCCTTTCTCCCTTCGGGAAGCGTGGCGCTTTCTCATAGCTCACGCTGTAGGTATCTCA
GTTCGGTGT
Features (pLannotate 1.2.2; 13 found; start..end, strand, type, name):
    450..1265    -  CDS            KanR: aminoglycoside phosphotransferase; aph(3')-Ia; confers resistance to kanamycin in bacteria or G418 (Geneticin®) in eukaryotes
   1698..1722    +  misc_feature   LB T-DNA repeat: left border repeat from nopaline C58 T-DNA
   2236..2577    +  promoter       CaMV 35S promoter: strong constitutive promoter from cauliflower mosaic virus
   2612..3637    +  CDS            HygR: hygromycin B phosphotransferase confers resistance to hygromycin
   3672..3846    +  polyA_signal   CaMV poly(A) signal: cauliflower mosaic virus polyadenylation signal
   3867..3891    +  misc_feature   RB T-DNA repeat: right border repeat from nopaline C58 T-DNA
   4231..4632    +  CDS            Y4CG_SINFN (fragment): Protein inferred from homology: Swiss-Prot protein existence level 3. From Sinorhizobium fredii (strain NBRC 101917 / NGR234).
   5192..5821    +  CDS            pVS1 StaA: stability protein from the Pseudomonas plasmid pVS1 (Heeb et al., 2000)
   6250..7323    +  CDS            pVS1 RepA: replication protein from the Pseudomonas plasmid pVS1 (Heeb et al., 2000)
   7389..7583    +  rep_origin     pVS1 oriV: origin of replication for the Pseudomonas plasmid pVS1 (Heeb et al., 2000)
   7786..7825    +  CDS            rop (fragment): Rop protein, which maintains plasmids at low copy number; rop
   7927..8067    +  misc_feature   bom: basis of mobility region from pBR322
   8253..362     -  rep_origin     ori (across the origin): high-copy-number ColE1/pMB1/pBR322/pUC origin of replication
