[The description below was written by a language model from this plasmid's Addgene catalogue record and pLannotate feature annotations shown in this document.]
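Description:
L1_HyR-Ck1 is a Level 1 (L1) transcription-unit plasmid from a hierarchical plant synthetic biology cloning toolkit developed for the liverwort Marchantia polymorpha. It is built in the pCk1 acceptor backbone, an 8.5 kb binary-type vector. A high-copy ColE1/pMB1-family origin, with the pBR322 bom region and a remnant of rop, supports propagation in E. coli. The pVS1 oriV with its RepA replication and StaA stability genes allows maintenance in Agrobacterium. Bacterial selection is by kanamycin through an aph(3')-Ia gene located outside the T-DNA.

Between the nopaline-type left and right T-DNA border repeats sits a single plant selection cassette. The cauliflower mosaic virus 35S promoter drives the hygromycin B phosphotransferase gene (hptII), which is terminated by the CaMV 35S polyadenylation signal. This arrangement gives strong constitutive expression of hygromycin resistance in transformed plant tissue. The insert is synthetic and has been "domesticated" by removing internal BsaI and SapI recognition sites, so the part is compatible with the Type IIS enzymes used for assembly. The record lists SapI as the cloning site at both ends, destroyed during cloning.

The "1" in the name marks this unit as occupying position 1 in a higher-order assembly, so that in the resulting Level 2 multigene construct it lies next to the left border. It serves as a ready-made hygromycin selectable-marker module to be combined with other L1 transcription units when building multigene T-DNA constructs for plant transformation.
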