Addgene plasmid #136125: L1_HyR-Ck1
Purpose: L1 in position 1 (next to LB in L2 construct), for HygR
Depositing lab: Jim Haseloff. Depositing organization: University of Cambridge. Publication: Systematic tools for reprogramming plant gene expression in a simple model, Marchantia polymorpha. Sauret-Gueto S, Frangedakis E, Silvestri L, Rebmann M, Tomaselli M, Markel K, Delmans M, West A, Patron NJ, Haseloff J. ACS Synth Biol. 2020 Mar 12. doi: 10.1021/acssynbio.9b00511. PubMed 32163700.
Backbone
  Vector backbone: pCk1
  Vector type: Plant Expression, Synthetic Biology
Growth in bacteria
  Bacterial resistance: Kanamycin, 50 μg/mL
  Growth temperature: 37°C
  Growth strain: DH5alpha
  Copy number: High Copy
Gene/Insert
  Gene/Insert name: p5-35S:hptII_3t35S
  Species: Synthetic
  Mutation: BsaI/ SapI domesticated
  Cloning method: Restriction Enzyme; 5′ cloning site SapI (destroyed during cloning); 3′ cloning site SapI (destroyed during cloning)
  Sequencing primers: 5′ n/a
Depositor comments: Please visit https://www.biorxiv.org/content/10.1101/2020.02.29.971002v1 for bioRxiv preprint.
How to cite: L1_HyR-Ck1 was a gift from Jim Haseloff (Addgene plasmid # 136125 ; http://n2t.net/addgene:136125 ; RRID:Addgene_136125)
